>Addgene plasmid #59592 | pSicoR-UBE2E3i2 | depositor partial sequence | sequence record 93262 | pSicoR-UBE2E3i2 sequence 63 bps
TGCTGTGTATATGTTATACTGATTTTCTAGAGAAATCAGTATAACATATACACAGCTTTTTTC
