>Addgene plasmid #59592 | pSicoR-UBE2E3i2 | addgene partial sequence | sequence record 96847 | WPRE-R 5'-CATAGCGTAAAAGGAGCAACA-3'
AATTTTGTAATCCAGAGGTTGATTATCGATAAGCTTGATATCGAATTGTACCTAGTGGAACCGGAACCCT
TAAACATGTATAACTTCGTATAATGTATGCTATACGAAGTTATTAGGTCCCTCGACGAATTCCTACTTGT
ACAGCTCGTCCATGCCGAGAGTGATCCCGGCGGCGGTCACGAACTCCAGCAGGACCATGTGATCGCGCTT
CTCGTTGGGGTCTTTGCTCAGGGCGGACTGGGTGCTCAGGTAGTGGTTGTCGGGCAGCAGCACGGGGCCG
TCGCCGATGGGGGTGTTCTGCTGGTAGTGGTCGGCGAGCTGCACGCTGCCGTCCTCGATGTTGTGGCGGA
TCTTGAAGTTCACCTTGATGCCGTTCTTCTGCTTGTCGGCCATGATATAGACGTTGTGGCTGTTGTAGTT
GTACTCCAGCTTGTGCCCCAGGATGTTGCCGTCCTCCTTGAAGTCGATGCCCTTCAGCTCGATGCGGTTC
ACCAGGGTGTCGCCCTCGAACTTCACCTCGGCGCGGGTCTTGTAGTTGCCGTCGTCCTTGAAGAAGATGG
TGCGCTCCTGGACGTAGCCTTCGGGCATGGCGGACTTGAAGAAGTCGTGCTGCTTCATGTGGTCGGGGTA
GCGGCTGAAGCACTGCACGCCGTAGGTCAGGGTGGTCACGAGGGTGGGCCAGGGCACGGGCAGCTTGCCG
GTGGTGCAGATGAACTTCA
