>Addgene plasmid #59592 | pSicoR-UBE2E3i2 | addgene partial sequence | sequence record 97300 | pLLU-5 5'-cacagacttgtgggagaagc-3'
TATAATATTTCCTAGTAACTATAGAGGCTTAATGTGCGATAAAAGACAGATAATCTGTTCTTTTTAATAC
TAGCTACATTTTACATGGATAGGCTTGGATTTCTATAACTTCGTATAGCATACATTATACGAAGTTATAA
ACAGCACAAAAGGAAACTCACCCTAACTGTAAAGTAATTGTGTGTTTTGAGACTATAAATATCCCTTGGA
GAAAAGCCTTGTTTGCTGTGTATATGTTATACTGATTTTCTAGAGAAATCAGTATAACATATACACAGCT
TTTTTCTCGAGTACTAGGATCCATTAGGCGGCCGCGTGGATAACCGTATTACCGCCATGCATTAGTTATT
AATAGTAATCAATTACGGGGTCATTAGTTCATAGCCCATATATGGAGTTCCGCGTTACATAACTTACGGT
AAATGGCCCGCCTGGCTGACCGCCCAACGACCCCCGCCCATTGACGTCAATAATGACGTATGTTCCCATA
GTAACGCCAATAGGGACTTTCCATTGACGTC
