[The description below was written by a language model from this plasmid's Addgene catalogue record.]
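Description:
pSicoR-UBE2E3i2 is an RNA interference plasmid built on the pSicoR backbone and catalogued as a mammalian expression/RNAi vector. It carries a short hairpin RNA directed against human UBE2E3 (also known as UBCH9 or UbcM2), which encodes a ubiquitin-conjugating (E2) enzyme. The hairpin is transcribed from a U6 promoter, an RNA polymerase III promoter commonly used for shRNAs because it gives strong expression of short transcripts with defined ends. The use of a mouse U6 sequencing primer suggests the promoter is the murine version. The "i2" in the name implies this is one of several hairpins against the same gene, although the record does not say so explicitly, and the hairpin sequence itself is not given. The shRNA cassette was inserted by restriction cloning between HpaI and XhoI sites, with the HpaI site lost in the process and the XhoI site retained.

In bacteria the plasmid is maintained at high copy under ampicillin selection, and a recombination-deficient strain is listed for propagation, as is usual for vectors containing repeated sequences. pSicoR is generally known as a lentiviral backbone designed for Cre-regulatable knockdown, but no feature table accompanies this entry, so the record itself does not document LTRs, loxP sites, any reporter or mammalian selection marker. The stated purpose is knockdown of UBE2E3 in human cells, and the associated publication concerns the systematic identification of barriers to human induced pluripotent stem cell generation. This suggests the construct served to test whether depleting UBE2E3 affects reprogramming.
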