Addgene plasmid #59592: pSicoR-UBE2E3i2
Purpose: Expression of shRNA against human UBE2E3
Depositing lab: Miguel Ramalho-Santos. Depositing organization: University of California, San Francisco (UCSF). Publication: Systematic Identification of Barriers to Human iPSC Generation. Qin H, Diaz A, Blouin L, Lebbink RJ, Patena W, Tanbun P, LeProust EM, McManus MT, Song JS, Ramalho-Santos M. Cell. 2014 Jul 17;158(2):449-61. doi: 10.1016/j.cell.2014.05.040. PubMed 25036638.
Backbone
  Vector backbone: pSicoR
  Vector type: Mammalian Expression, RNAi
Growth in bacteria
  Bacterial resistance: Ampicillin, 100 μg/mL
  Growth temperature: 37°C
  Growth strain: Stbl3
  Copy number: High Copy
Gene/Insert
  Gene/Insert name: UBE2E3
  gRNA/shRNA sequence: UBE2E3
  Species: H. sapiens (human)
  Entrez Gene: UBE2E3 (a.k.a. UBCH9, UbcM2)
  Promoter: U6
  Cloning method: Restriction Enzyme; 5′ cloning site HpaI (destroyed during cloning); 3′ cloning site XhoI (not destroyed)
  Sequencing primers: 5′ mU6-F
Terms and licenses: Academic/Nonprofit Terms; Industry Terms: Not Available to Industry
How to cite: pSicoR-UBE2E3i2 was a gift from Miguel Ramalho-Santos (Addgene plasmid # 59592 ; http://n2t.net/addgene:59592 ; RRID:Addgene_59592)
